Addgene plasmid #195450: pMN-325
Purpose: Lentiviral Integratable mCherry Reporter for synZiFTR ZF1
Depositing lab: Ahmad Khalil. Depositing organization: Boston University Main Campus. Publication: Multidimensional control of therapeutic human cell function with synthetic gene circuits. Li HS, Israni DV, Gagnon KA, Gan KA, Raymond MH, Sander JD, Roybal KT, Joung JK, Wong WW, Khalil AS. Science. 2022 Dec 16;378(6625):1227-1234. doi: 10.1126/science.ade0156. Epub 2022 Dec 15. PubMed 36520914.
Backbone
  Vector backbone: pHR
  Vector type: Mammalian Expression, Lentiviral
Growth in bacteria
  Bacterial resistance: Ampicillin, 100 μg/mL
  Growth temperature: 37°C
  Growth strain: NEB Stable
  Copy number: Unknown
Gene/Insert
  Gene/Insert name: 8X ZF1 BS - minTK - mCherry
  Species: Synthetic
  Cloning method: Gibson Cloning
Terms and licenses: Academic/Nonprofit Terms; Industry Terms: Not Available to Industry
How to cite: pMN-325 was a gift from Ahmad Khalil (Addgene plasmid # 195450 ; http://n2t.net/addgene:195450 ; RRID:Addgene_195450)
