[The description below was written by a language model from this plasmid's Addgene catalogue record and pLannotate feature annotations shown in this document.]
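Description:
pMN-325 is a lentiviral transfer plasmid built on the pHR backbone that delivers an integrating mCherry reporter for the synthetic zinc-finger transcription regulator (synZiFTR) based on the ZF1 DNA-binding domain. It is propagated in E. coli through a high-copy ColE1/pUC-type origin and selected with ampicillin via the β-lactamase gene. The backbone also carries pBR322 remnants (fragments of TcR, bom and rop) and a legacy SV40 promoter–gpt–SV40 small t intron/poly(A) cassette in which gpt is annotated only as fragments. All of these lie outside the LTR-flanked region and are not packaged.

The proviral portion runs from a truncated HIV-1 5' LTR through the Ψ packaging signal with a partial gag sequence, the Rev response element for Rev-dependent nuclear export of genomic RNA, and the cPPT/CTS, which aids nuclear import. It ends in a ΔU3 self-inactivating 3' LTR, so that the integrated provirus lacks LTR promoter activity. Between the cPPT and the 3' LTR sits the synthetic insert: eight tandem ZF1 binding sites (listed in the catalogue entry but not called by the automated annotation, presumably occupying the unannotated stretch upstream of the promoter), followed by a minimal HSV thymidine kinase promoter, the mCherry coding sequence, and a WPRE to enhance transcript stability and expression.

Because the minimal TK promoter is expected to have little activity by itself, red fluorescence should depend on a ZF1-containing synZiFTR activator binding the upstream array. The construct therefore serves as a stably integrated readout of ZF1 synZiFTR activity in mammalian cells, in the context of synthetic gene circuits for controlling therapeutic human cell function. The record lists no mammalian selection marker within the provirus.
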