Features (pLannotate 1.2.2; 33 found; start..end, strand, type, name):
     38..106     +  CDS            nef (fragment): NEF_HV1Z2 - Experimental evidence at protein level: Swiss-Prot protein existence level 1. Extracellular Nef protein targets CD4(+) T-lymphocytes for apoptosis by interacting with CXCR4 surface receptors. From Human immunodeficiency virus type 1 group M subtype D (isolate Z2/CDC-Z34) (HIV-1).
    108..341     +  LTR            3' LTR (ΔU3): self-inactivating 3' long terminal repeat (LTR) from HIV-1
    366..384     -  promoter       SP6 promoter: promoter for bacteriophage SP6 RNA polymerase
    612..891     +  CDS            TcR (fragment): tetracycline efflux protein; tet; confers resistance to tetracycline
    892..940     -  misc_feature   bom (fragment): basis of mobility region from pBR322
   1042..1077    -  CDS            rop (fragment): Rop protein, which maintains plasmids at low copy number; rop
   1172..1276    +  promoter       AmpR promoter: bla
   1277..2137    +  CDS            AmpR: β-lactamase; bla; confers resistance to ampicillin, carbenicillin, and related antibiotics
   2308..2896    +  rep_origin     ori: high-copy-number ColE1/pMB1/pBR322/pUC origin of replication
   3079..3135    +  CDS            lacI (fragment): lac repressor; lacI; The lac repressor binds to the lac operator to inhibit transcription in E. coli. This inhibition can be relieved by adding lactose or isopropyl-β-D-thiogalactopyranoside (IPTG).
   3142..3471    +  promoter       SV40 promoter: SV40 enhancer and early promoter
   3671..3790    +  CDS            gpt (fragment): XGPT_ECOLI - Also known as gpp, gxu. Experimental evidence at protein level: Swiss-Prot protein existence level 1. Purine salvage pathway enzyme that catalyzes the transfer of the ribosyl-5-phosphate group from 5-phospho-alpha-D-ribose 1- diphosphate (PRPP) to the N9 position of the 6-oxopurines guanine and xanthine to form the corresponding ribonucleotides GMP (guanosine 5'- monophosphate) and XMP (xanthosine 5'-monophosphate), with the release of PPi. To a lesser extent, also acts on hypoxanthine (PubMed:9100006, PubMed:3886014). Does not ribophosphorylate adenine (PubMed:3886014). From Esch
   3790..4125    +  CDS            gpt (fragment): XGPT_ECOLI - Also known as gpp, gxu. Experimental evidence at protein level: Swiss-Prot protein existence level 1. Purine salvage pathway enzyme that catalyzes the transfer of the ribosyl-5-phosphate group from 5-phospho-alpha-D-ribose 1- diphosphate (PRPP) to the N9 position of the 6-oxopurines guanine and xanthine to form the corresponding ribonucleotides GMP (guanosine 5'- monophosphate) and XMP (xanthosine 5'-monophosphate), with the release of PPi. To a lesser extent, also acts on hypoxanthine (PubMed:9100006, PubMed:3886014). Does not ribophosphorylate adenine (PubMed:3886014). From Esch
   4220..4525    +  CDS            frsA (fragment): FRSA_ECOLI - Also known as yafA. Experimental evidence at protein level: Swiss-Prot protein existence level 1. Catalyzes the hydrolysis of esters (PubMed:15808744). Displays esterase activity toward pNP-butyrate (PubMed:15808744). May stimulate mixed-acid fermentation by acting as a fermentation/respiration switch that down-regulates respiration and up- regulates fermentation rates (PubMed:15169777). From Escherichia coli (strain K12).
   4529..4603    +  CDS            small t antigen (fragment): SV40 (simian virus 40) small t antigen
   4605..4670    +  intron         small t intron: SV40 (simian virus 40) small t antigen intron
   4800..4820    +  CDS            SV40 NLS: nuclear localization signal of SV40 (simian virus 40) large T antigen
   5139..5222    +  CDS            large T antigen (fragment): large T antigen from SV40 (simian virus 40)
   5245..5379    +  polyA_signal   SV40 poly(A) signal: SV40 polyadenylation signal
   5546..5875    +  CDS            nef (fragment): NEF_HV1BR - Experimental evidence at protein level: Swiss-Prot protein existence level 1. Extracellular Nef protein targets CD4(+) T-lymphocytes for apoptosis by interacting with CXCR4 surface receptors (PubMed:14990729). From Human immunodeficiency virus type 1 group M subtype B (isolate BRU/LAI) (HIV-1).
   5923..6180    +  LTR            5' LTR (truncated): truncated 5' long terminal repeat (LTR) from HIV-1
   6227..6352    +  misc_feature   HIV-1 Ψ: packaging signal of human immunodeficiency virus type 1
   6336..6674    +  CDS            HIV-1 gag (fragment): gag protein from human immunodeficiency virus 1; gag
   6849..7082    +  misc_feature   RRE: The Rev response element (RRE) of HIV-1 allows for Rev-dependent mRNA export from the nucleus to the cytoplasm.
   7459..7559    +  CDS            Rev (fragment): human immunodeficiency virus 1 (HIV-1) Rev protein; rev; enhances nuclear export of unspliced and incompletely spliced viral mRNAs
   7596..7713    +  misc_feature   cPPT/CTS: central polypurine tract and central termination sequence of HIV-1
   7750..7773    -  misc_feature   MCS (fragment): pBluescript multiple cloning site
   8171..8233    +  promoter       Mini-TK promoter: minimal herpes simplex virus (HSV) thymidine kinase promoter
   8267..8976    +  CDS            mCherry (fragment): monomeric derivative of DsRed fluorescent protein (Shaner et al., 2004) mammalian codon-optimized
   8989..9019    +  misc_feature   MCS (fragment): pUC18/19 multiple cloning site
   9020..9038    +  misc_feature   MCS (fragment): pBluescript multiple cloning site
   9038..9626    +  misc_feature   WPRE: woodchuck hepatitis virus posttranscriptional regulatory element
   9627..21      +  misc_feature   MCS (fragment) (across the origin): pBluescript multiple cloning site
>Addgene plasmid #195450 | pMN-325 | addgene full sequence | sequence record 384852 | Addgene NGS Result
CGATACCGTCGACCTCGAGGGAATTAATTCGAGCTCGGTACCTTTAAGACCAATGACTTACAAGGCAGCT
GTAGATCTTAGCCACTTTTTAAAAGAAAAGGGGGGACTGGAAGGGCTAATTCACTCCCAACGAAGACAAG
ATCTGCTTTTTGCTTGTACTGGGTCTCTCTGGTTAGACCAGATCTGAGCCTGGGAGCTCTCTGGCTAACT
AGGGAACCCACTGCTTAAGCCTCAATAAAGCTTGCCTTGAGTGCTTCAAGTAGTGTGTGCCCGTCTGTTG
TGTGACTCTGGTAACTAGAGATCCCTCAGACCCTTTTAGTCAGTGTGGAAAATCTCTAGCAGCATCTAGA
ATTAATTCCGTGTATTCTATAGTGTCACCTAAATCGTATGTGTATGATACATAAGGTTATGTATTAATTG
TAGCCGCGTTCTAACGACAATATGTACAAGCCTAATTGTGTAGCATCTGGCTTACTGAAGCAGACCCTAT
CATCTCTCTCGTAAACTGCCGTCAGAGTCGGTTTGGTTGGACGAACCTTCTGAGTTTCTGGTAACGCCGT
CCCGCACCCGGAAATGGTCAGCGAACCAATCAGCAGGGTCATCGCTAGCCAGATCCTCTACGCCGGACGC
ATCGTGGCCGGCATCACCGGCGCCACAGGTGCGGTTGCTGGCGCCTATATCGCCGACATCACCGATGGGG
AAGATCGGGCTCGCCACTTCGGGCTCATGAGCGCTTGTTTCGGCGTGGGTATGGTGGCAGGCCCCGTGGC
CGGGGGACTGTTGGGCGCCATCTCCTTGCATGCACCATTCCTTGCGGCGGCGGTGCTCAACGGCCTCAAC
CTACTACTGGGCTGCTTCCTAATGCAGGAGTCGCATAAGGGAGAGCGTCGAATGGTGCACTCTCAGTACA
ATCTGCTCTGATGCCGCATAGTTAAGCCAGCCCCGACACCCGCCAACACCCGCTGACGCGCCCTGACGGG
CTTGTCTGCTCCCGGCATCCGCTTACAGACAAGCTGTGACCGTCTCCGGGAGCTGCATGTGTCAGAGGTT
TTCACCGTCATCACCGAAACGCGCGAGACGAAAGGGCCTCGTGATACGCCTATTTTTATAGGTTAATGTC
ATGATAATAATGGTTTCTTAGACGTCAGGTGGCACTTTTCGGGGAAATGTGCGCGGAACCCCTATTTGTT
TATTTTTCTAAATACATTCAAATATGTATCCGCTCATGAGACAATAACCCTGATAAATGCTTCAATAATA
TTGAAAAAGGAAGAGTATGAGTATTCAACATTTCCGTGTCGCCCTTATTCCCTTTTTTGCGGCATTTTGC
CTTCCTGTTTTTGCTCACCCAGAAACGCTGGTGAAAGTAAAAGATGCTGAAGATCAGTTGGGTGCACGAG
TGGGTTACATCGAACTGGATCTCAACAGCGGTAAGATCCTTGAGAGTTTTCGCCCCGAAGAACGTTTTCC
AATGATGAGCACTTTTAAAGTTCTGCTATGTGGCGCGGTATTATCCCGTATTGACGCCGGGCAAGAGCAA
CTCGGTCGCCGCATACACTATTCTCAGAATGACTTGGTTGAGTACTCACCAGTCACAGAAAAGCATCTTA
CGGATGGCATGACAGTAAGAGAATTATGCAGTGCTGCCATAACCATGAGTGATAACACTGCGGCCAACTT
ACTTCTGACAACGATCGGAGGACCGAAGGAGCTAACCGCTTTTTTGCACAACATGGGGGATCATGTAACT
CGCCTTGATCGTTGGGAACCGGAGCTGAATGAAGCCATACCAAACGACGAGCGTGACACCACGATGCCTG
TAGCAATGGCAACAACGTTGCGCAAACTATTAACTGGCGAACTACTTACTCTAGCTTCCCGGCAACAATT
AATAGACTGGATGGAGGCGGATAAAGTTGCAGGACCACTTCTGCGCTCGGCCCTTCCGGCTGGCTGGTTT
ATTGCTGATAAATCTGGAGCCGGTGAGCGTGGGTCTCGCGGTATCATTGCAGCACTGGGGCCAGATGGTA
AGCCCTCCCGTATCGTAGTTATCTACACGACGGGGAGTCAGGCAACTATGGATGAACGAAATAGACAGAT
CGCTGAGATAGGTGCCTCACTGATTAAGCATTGGTAACTGTCAGACCAAGTTTACTCATATATACTTTAG
ATTGATTTAAAACTTCATTTTTAATTTAAAAGGATCTAGGTGAAGATCCTTTTTGATAATCTCATGACCA
AAATCCCTTAACGTGAGTTTTCGTTCCACTGAGCGTCAGACCCCGTAGAAAAGATCAAAGGATCTTCTTG
AGATCCTTTTTTTCTGCGCGTAATCTGCTGCTTGCAAACAAAAAAACCACCGCTACCAGCGGTGGTTTGT
TTGCCGGATCAAGAGCTACCAACTCTTTTTCCGAAGGTAACTGGCTTCAGCAGAGCGCAGATACCAAATA
CTGTTCTTCTAGTGTAGCCGTAGTTAGGCCACCACTTCAAGAACTCTGTAGCACCGCCTACATACCTCGC
TCTGCTAATCCTGTTACCAGTGGCTGCTGCCAGTGGCGATAAGTCGTGTCTTACCGGGTTGGACTCAAGA
CGATAGTTACCGGATAAGGCGCAGCGGTCGGGCTGAACGGGGGGTTCGTGCACACAGCCCAGCTTGGAGC
GAACGACCTACACCGAACTGAGATACCTACAGCGTGAGCTATGAGAAAGCGCCACGCTTCCCGAAGGGAG
AAAGGCGGACAGGTATCCGGTAAGCGGCAGGGTCGGAACAGGAGAGCGCACGAGGGAGCTTCCAGGGGGA
AACGCCTGGTATCTTTATAGTCCTGTCGGGTTTCGCCACCTCTGACTTGAGCGTCGATTTTTGTGATGCT
CGTCAGGGGGGCGGAGCCTATGGAAAAACGCCAGCAACGCGGCCTTTTTACGGTTCCTGGCCTTTTGCTG
GCCTTTTGCTCACATGTTCTTTCCTGCGTTATCCCCTGATTCTGTGGATAACCGTATTACCGCCTTTGAG
TGAGCTGATACCGCTCGCCGCAGCCGAACGACCGAGCGCAGCGAGTCAGTGAGCGAGGAAGCGGAAGAGC
GCCCAATACGCAAACCGCCTCTCCCCGCGCGTTGGCCGATTCATTAATGCAGCTGTGGAATGTGTGTCAG
TTAGGGTGTGGAAAGTCCCCAGGCTCCCCAGCAGGCAGAAGTATGCAAAGCATGCATCTCAATTAGTCAG
CAACCAGGTGTGGAAAGTCCCCAGGCTCCCCAGCAGGCAGAAGTATGCAAAGCATGCATCTCAATTAGTC
AGCAACCATAGTCCCGCCCCTAACTCCGCCCATCCCGCCCCTAACTCCGCCCAGTTCCGCCCATTCTCCG
CCCCATGGCTGACTAATTTTTTTTATTTATGCAGAGGCCGAGGCCGCCTCGGCCTCTGAGCTATTCCAGA
AGTAGTGAGGAGGCTTTTTTGGAGGCCTAGGCTTTTGCAAAAAGCTTGGACACAAGACAGGCTTGCGAGA
TATGTTTGAGAATACCACTTTATCCCGCGTCAGGGAGAGGCAGTGCGTAAAAAGACGCGGACTCATGTGA
AATACTGGTTTTTAGTGCGCCAGATCTCTATAATCTCGCGCAACCTATTTTCCCCTCGAACACTTTTTAA
GCCGTAGATAAACAGGCTGGGACACTTCACATGAGCGAAAAATACATCGTCACCTGGGACATGTTGCAGA
TCCATGCACGTAAACTCGCAAGCCGACTGATGCCTTCTGAACAATGGAAAGGCATTATTGCCGTAAGCCG
TGGCGGTCTGTACCGGGTGCGTTACTGGCGCGTGAACTGGGTATTCGTCATGTCGATACCGTTTGTATTT
CCAGCTACGATCACGACAACCAGCGCGAGCTTAAAGTGCTGAAACGCGCAGAAGGCGATGGCGAAGGCTT
CATCGTTATTGATGACCTGGTGGATACCGGTGGTACTGCGGTTGCGATTCGTGAAATGTATCCAAAAGCG
CACTTTGTCACCATCTTCGCAAAACCGGCTGGTCGTCCGCTGGTTGATGACTATGTTGTTGATATCCCGC
AAGATACCTGGATTGAACAGCCGTGGGATATGGGCGTCGTATTCGTCCCGCCAATCTCCGGTCGCTAATC
TTTTCAACGCCTGGCACTGCCGGGCGTTGTTCTTTTTAACTTCAGGCGGGTTACAATAGTTTCCAGTAAG
TATTCTGGAGGCTGCATCCATGACACAGGCAAACCTGAGCGAAACCCTGTTCAAACCCCGCTTTAAACAT
CCTGAAACCTCGACGCTAGTCCGCCGCTTTAATCACGGCGCACAACCGCCTGTGCAGTCGGCCCTTGATG
GTAAAACCATCCCTCACTGGTATCGCATGATTAACCGTCTGATGTGGATCTGGCGCGGCATTGACCCACG
CGAAATCCTCGACGTCCAGGCACGTATTGTGATGAGCGATGCCGAACGTACCGACGATGATTTATACGAT
ACGGTGATTGGCTACCGTGGCGGCAACTGGATTTATGAGTGGGCCCCGGATCTTTGTGAAGGAACCTTAC
TTCTGTGGTGTGACATAATTGGACAAACTACCTACAGAGATTTAAAGCTCTAAGGTAAATATAAAATTTT
TAAGTGTATAATGTGTTAAACTACTGATTCTAATTGTTTGTGTATTTTAGATTCCAACCTATGGAACTGA
TGAATGGGAGCAGTGGTGGAATGCCTTTAATGAGGAAAACCTGTTTTGCTCAGAAGAAATGCCATCTAGT
GATGATGAGGCTACTGCTGACTCTCAACATTCTACTCCTCCAAAAAAGAAGAGAAAGGTAGAAGACCCCA
AGGACTTTCCTTCAGAATTGCTAAGTTTTTTGAGTCATGCTGTGTTTAGTAATAGAACTCTTGCTTGCTT
TGCTATTTACACCACAAAGGAAAAAGCTGCACTGCTATACAAGAAAATTATGGAAAAATATTCTGTAACC
TTTATAAGTAGGCATAACAGTTATAATCATAACATACTGTTTTTTCTTACTCCACACAGGCATAGAGTGT
CTGCTATTAATAACTATGCTCAAAAATTGTGTACCTTTAGCTTTTTAATTTGTAAAGGGGTTAATAAGGA
ATATTTGATGTATAGTGCCTTGACTAGAGATCATAATCAGCCATACCACATTTGTAGAGGTTTTACTTGC
TTTAAAAAACCTCCCACACCTCCCCCTGAACCTGAAACATAAAATGAATGCAATTGTTGTTGTTAACTTG
TTTATTGCAGCTTATAATGGTTACAAATAAAGCAATAGCATCACAAATTTCACAAATAAAGCATTTTTTT
CACTGCATTCTAGTTGTGGTTTGTCCAAACTCATCAATGTATCTTATCATGTCTGGATCAACTGGATAAC
TCAAGCTAACCAAAATCATCCCAAACTTCCCACCCCATACCCTATTACCACTGCCAATTACCTGTGGTTT
CATTTACTCTAAACCTGTGATTCCTCTGAATTATTTTCATTTTAAAGAAATTGTATTTGTTAAATATGTA
CTACAAACTTAGTAGTTGGAAGGGCTAATTCACTCCCAAAGAAGACAAGATATCCTTGATCTGTGGATCT
ACCACACACAAGGCTACTTCCCTGATTAGCAGAACTACACACCAGGGCCAGGGGTCAGATATCCACTGAC
CTTTGGATGGTGCTACAAGCTAGTACCAGTTGAGCCAGATAAGGTAGAAGAGGCCAATAAAGGAGAGAAC
ACCAGCTTGTTACACCCTGTGAGCCTGCATGGGATGGATGACCCGGAGAGAGAAGTGTTAGAGTGGAGGT
TTGACAGCCGCCTAGCATTTCATCACGTGGCCCGAGAGCTGCATCCGGAGTACTTCAAGAACTGCTGATA
TCGAGCTTGCTACAAGGGACTTTCCGCTGGGGACTTTCCAGGGAGGCGTGGCCTGGGCGGGACTGGGGAG
TGGCGAGCCCTCAGATCCTGCATATAAGCAGCTGCTTTTTGCCTGTACTGGGTCTCTCTGGTTAGACCAG
ATCTGAGCCTGGGAGCTCTCTGGCTAACTAGGGAACCCACTGCTTAAGCCTCAATAAAGCTTGCCTTGAG
TGCTTCAAGTAGTGTGTGCCCGTCTGTTGTGTGACTCTGGTAACTAGAGATCCCTCAGACCCTTTTAGTC
AGTGTGGAAAATCTCTAGCAGTGGCGCCCGAACAGGGACTTGAAAGCGAAAGGGAAACCAGAGGAGCTCT
CTCGACGCAGGACTCGGCTTGCTGAAGCGCGCACGGCAAGAGGCGAGGGGCGGCGACTGGTGAGTACGCC
AAAAATTTTGACTAGCGGAGGCTAGAAGGAGAGAGATGGGTGCGAGAGCGTCAGTATTAAGCGGGGGAGA
ATTAGATCGCGATGGGAAAAAATTCGGTTAAGGCCAGGGGGAAAGAAAAAATATAAATTAAAACATATAG
TATGGGCAAGCAGGGAGCTAGAACGATTCGCAGTTAATCCTGGCCTGTTAGAAACATCAGAAGGCTGTAG
ACAAATACTGGGACAGCTACAACCATCCCTTCAGACAGGATCAGAAGAACTTAGATCATTATATAATACA
GTAGCAACCCTCTATTGTGTGCATCAAAGGATAGAGATAAAAGACACCAAGGAAGCTTTAGACAAGATAG
AGGAAGAGCAAAACAAAAGTAAGACCACCGCACAGCAAGCGGCCGGCCGCTGATCTTCAGACCTGGAGGA
GGAGATATGAGGGACAATTGGAGAAGTGAATTATATAAATATAAAGTAGTAAAAATTGAACCATTAGGAG
TAGCACCCACCAAGGCAAAGAGAAGAGTGGTGCAGAGAGAAAAAAGAGCAGTGGGAATAGGAGCTTTGTT
CCTTGGGTTCTTGGGAGCAGCAGGAAGCACTATGGGCGCAGCGTCAATGACGCTGACGGTACAGGCCAGA
CAATTATTGTCTGGTATAGTGCAGCAGCAGAACAATTTGCTGAGGGCTATTGAGGCGCAACAGCATCTGT
TGCAACTCACAGTCTGGGGCATCAAGCAGCTCCAGGCAAGAATCCTGGCTGTGGAAAGATACCTAAAGGA
TCAACAGCTCCTGGGGATTTGGGGTTGCTCTGGAAAACTCATTTGCACCACTGCTGTGCCTTGGAATGCT
AGTTGGAGTAATAAATCTCTGGAACAGATTTGGAATCACACGACCTGGATGGAGTGGGACAGAGAAATTA
ACAATTACACAAGCTTAATACACTCCTTAATTGAAGAATCGCAAAACCAGCAAGAAAAGAATGAACAAGA
ATTATTGGAATTAGATAAATGGGCAAGTTTGTGGAATTGGTTTAACATAACAAATTGGCTGTGGTATATA
AAATTATTCATAATGATAGTAGGAGGCTTGGTAGGTTTAAGAATAGTTTTTGCTGTACTTTCTATAGTGA
ATAGAGTTAGGCAGGGATATTCACCATTATCGTTTCAGACCCACCTCCCAACCCCGAGGGGACCCGACAG
GCCCGAAGGAATAGAAGAAGAAGGTGGAGAGAGAGACAGAGACAGATCCATTCGATTAGTGAACGGATCT
CGACGGTATCGCCAAATGGCAGTATTCATCCACAATTTTAAAAGAAAAGGGGGGATTGGGGGGTACAGTG
CAGGGGAAAGAATAGTAGACATAATAGCAACAGACATACAAACTAAAGAATTACAAAAACAAATTACAAA
AATTCAAAATTTTCGGGTTTATTACAGGGACAGCAGAGATCCAGTTTGGATCGATAAGCTTGATATCGAA
TTCGTCGACACGATTGAGTAACACTGTATCTAGTCTACCTACAGGGCTCGTCGAAGTCGAAGTCGACCGG
ATAGCGTCAACCTCTTCGTCGAAGTCGAAGTCGACCAATCAGTTCTCCCGAGGTCGTCGAAGTCGAAGTC
GACCAGAGCCGTGCTTCCAATACGTCGAAGTCGAAGTCGACCCGGGTTTCGTAACAATCGCATGAGGATT
CGCAACGCCTTCGTCGAAGTCGAAGTCGACCTCCCGTCTCAGTAAAGGTCGTCGAAGTCGAAGTCGACCA
ATCGGACTGCCTTCGTACGTCGAAGTCGAAGTCGACCGTATCAGTCGCCTCGGAACGTCGAAGTCGAAGT
CGACCATTCGTAAGAGGCTCACTCTCCCTTACACGGAGTGGATAACTAGTTTCGCATATTAAGGTGACGC
GTGTGGCCTCGAACACCGAGCGACCCTGCAGCGACCCGCTTAAGGATCCACCGGTCGCCACCACACATAC
ACAGAAATGGTGAGCAAGGGCGAGGAGGATAACATGGCCATCATCAAGGAGTTCATGCGCTTCAAGGTGC
ACATGGAGGGCTCCGTGAACGGCCACGAGTTCGAGATCGAGGGCGAGGGCGAGGGCCGCCCCTACGAGGG
CACCCAGACCGCCAAGCTGAAGGTGACCAAGGGTGGCCCCCTGCCCTTCGCCTGGGACATCCTGTCCCCT
CAGTTCATGTACGGCTCCAAGGCCTACGTGAAGCACCCCGCCGACATCCCCGACTACTTGAAGCTGTCCT
TCCCCGAGGGCTTCAAGTGGGAGCGCGTGATGAACTTCGAGGACGGCGGCGTGGTGACCGTGACCCAGGA
CTCCTCCCTGCAGGACGGCGAGTTCATCTACAAGGTGAAGCTGCGCGGCACCAACTTCCCCTCCGACGGC
CCCGTAATGCAGAAGAAGACCATGGGCTGGCAGGCCTCCTCCGAGCGGATGTACCCCGAGGACGGCGCCC
TGAAGGGCGAGATCAAGCAGAGGCTGAAGCTGAAGGACGGCGGCCACTACGACGCTGAGGTCAAGACCAC
CTACAAGGCCAAGAAGCCCGTGCAGCTGCCCGGCGCCTACAACGTCAACATCAAGTTGGACATCACCTCC
CACAACGAGGACTACACCATCGTGGAACAGTACGAACGCGCCGAGGGCCGCCACTCCACCGGCGGCATGG
ACGAGCTGTACAAGTAAAGCGGCCGCGACTCTAGAGTCGACCTGCAGGCATGCAAGCTTGATATCAAGCT
TATCGATAATCAACCTCTGGATTACAAAATTTGTGAAAGATTGACTGGTATTCTTAACTATGTTGCTCCT
TTTACGCTATGTGGATACGCTGCTTTAATGCCTTTGTATCATGCTATTGCTTCCCGTATGGCTTTCATTT
TCTCCTCCTTGTATAAATCCTGGTTGCTGTCTCTTTATGAGGAGTTGTGGCCCGTTGTCAGGCAACGTGG
CGTGGTGTGCACTGTGTTTGCTGACGCAACCCCCACTGGTTGGGGCATTGCCACCACCTGTCAGCTCCTT
TCCGGGACTTTCGCTTTCCCCCTCCCTATTGCCACGGCGGAACTCATCGCCGCCTGCCTTGCCCGCTGCT
GGACAGGGGCTCGGCTGTTGGGCACTGACAATTCCGTGGTGTTGTCGGGGAAATCATCGTCCTTTCCTTG
GCTGCTCGCCTGTGTTGCCACCTGGATTCTGCGCGGGACGTCCTTCTGCTACGTCCCTTCGGCCCTCAAT
CCAGCGGACCTTCCTTCCCGCGGCCTGCTGCCGGCTCTGCGGCCTCTTCCGCGTCTTCGCCTTCGCCCTC
AGACGAGTCGGATCTCCCTTTGGGCCGCCTCCCCGCAT
